Addgene plasmid #191609: E3_pENTR_L3-L2_NI_G1333-DddA11-N
Purpose: ptpTALECD_v2mod vector assembly, Entry clone 1 with attL2 and L3
Depositing lab: Shin-ichi Arimura. Depositing organization: The University of Tokyo.
Backbone
  Vector backbone: PINII
  Vector type: Other
Growth in bacteria
  Bacterial resistance: Kanamycin, 50 μg/mL
  Growth temperature: 37°C
  Growth strain: DH5alpha
  Copy number: High Copy
Gene/Insert
  Gene/Insert name: C- and N termini of platinum TALEN, a half of the evolved DddA (DddA11), and a uracil glycosylase inhibitor
  Species: Synthetic
  Cloning method: Ligation Independent Cloning
Terms and licenses: Academic/Nonprofit Terms; Industry Terms: Not Available to Industry
Depositor comments: Multisite Gateway entry vector to express one hand of pTALECD_v2mod-UGI
How to cite: E3_pENTR_L3-L2_NI_G1333-DddA11-N was a gift from Shin-ichi Arimura (Addgene plasmid # 191609 ; http://n2t.net/addgene:191609 ; RRID:Addgene_191609)
