[The description below was written by a language model from this plasmid's Addgene catalogue record and pLannotate feature annotations shown in this document.]
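Description:
E3_pENTR_L3-L2_NI_G1333-DddA11-N is a 4,075 nt Multisite Gateway entry clone used as one building block in the assembly of ptpTALECD_v2mod vectors. These are TALE-based cytidine deaminase base editors, and the clone supplies one "hand" of the pTALECD_v2mod-UGI pair. It is propagated in E. coli as a high-copy plasmid on a ColE1/pUC-type origin with kanamycin selection (KanR, aph(3')-Ia). rrnB T1 and T2 terminators lie upstream of the recombination cassette, the usual pENTR arrangement for insulating the insert from read-through transcription. The catalogue lists the backbone as "PINII" and the vector type as "Other".

The payload lies between attL3 and attL2, so an LR reaction can move it into a destination vector in a defined order alongside other entry clones. The synthetic insert begins with a TALE N-terminal segment, annotated by homology to avrXa10. Next comes a stuffer of pBluescript origin carrying a lacZα fragment, the lac promoter and operator, T7 and T3 promoters and an MCS remnant. This stuffer sits where the DNA-binding repeat array belongs, and it presumably serves as a placeholder and blue/white screening cassette that custom platinum TALEN repeats replace. Downstream is the TALE C-terminal segment (avrBs3 homology), followed directly by a fragment of the double-stranded DNA deaminase DddA and then the uracil glycosylase inhibitor UGI from phage PBS2. By name, the DddA fragment is the N-terminal half of the evolved DddA11 variant split at G1333, and "NI" probably denotes the repeat type of the last half-repeat. UGI blocks uracil excision and so favours C-to-T outcomes. The split deaminase becomes active only when paired with a partner hand carrying the complementary half. No eukaryotic or plant promoter or organelle targeting peptide is annotated in this clone, so these are presumably supplied by other modules during assembly.
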