Features (pLannotate 1.2.2; 21 found; start..end, strand, type, name):
    415..507     +  CDS            lacI (fragment): lac repressor; lacI; The lac repressor binds to the lac operator to inhibit transcription in E. coli. This inhibition can be relieved by adding lactose or isopropyl-β-D-thiogalactopyranoside (IPTG).
    562..589     -  terminator     rrnB T2 terminator: transcription terminator T2 from the E. coli rrnB gene
    721..764     +  terminator     rrnB T1 terminator: Escherichia coli rrnB; transcription terminator T1 from the E. coli rrnB gene
    811..847     -  CDS            lacZα (fragment): LacZα fragment of β-galactosidase; lacZ fragment
    864..959     +  protein_bind   attL3: mutant version of attL; recombination site for the Gateway® LR reaction LR Clonase™
   1019..1429    +  CDS            avrXa10 (fragment): AVX10_XANOO - Experimental evidence at protein level: Swiss-Prot protein existence level 1. Avirulence protein. Induces the hypersensitive response (HR)in rice plants carrying the resistance gene Xa10. Activity depends on the presence of the core repeat domains; replacement with repeat domains from other proteins (AvrBs3 of X.euvesicatoria (AC P14727) or AvrXa7 of this organism) does not elicit the HR. Probably acts as a transcription factor in its host plant (rice) to induce plant resistance or disease. From Xanthomonas oryzae pv. oryzae.
   1431..1449    -  rep_origin     f1 ori (fragment): f1 bacteriophage origin of replication; arrow indicates direction of (+) strand synthesis
   1454..1609    -  CDS            lacZα (fragment): LacZα fragment of β-galactosidase; lacZ fragment
   1617..1635    +  promoter       T7 promoter: promoter for bacteriophage T7 RNA polymerase
   1644..1667    -  misc_feature   MCS (fragment): pBluescript multiple cloning site
   1683..1701    -  promoter       T3 promoter: promoter for bacteriophage T3 RNA polymerase
   1746..1762    -  protein_bind   lac operator: The lac repressor binds to the lac operator to inhibit transcription in E. coli. This inhibition can be relieved by adding lactose or isopropyl-β-D-thiogalactopyranoside (IPTG). lac repressor encoded by lacI
   1770..1800    -  promoter       lac promoter: promoter for the E. coli lac operon
   1815..1836    -  protein_bind   CAP binding site: CAP binding activates transcription in the presence of cAMP. E. coli catabolite activator protein
   1935..2054    +  CDS            avrBs3 (fragment): AVRB3_XANEU - Experimental evidence at protein level: Swiss-Prot protein existence level 1. Avirulence protein. Acts as a transcription factor in C.annuum plants. In susceptible plants lacking the Bs3 resistance gene induces expression of a number of genes, including genes homologous to a family of auxin-induced genes, alpha-expansin genes, pectate lyase, anthocyanidin glucoside rhamnosyl transferase and at least one transcription factor, UPA20. Their expression leads to plant hypertrophy in mesophyll cells, probably mainly mediated by UPA20 (PubMed:17962565). In resistant plants induces the h
   2055..2195    +  CDS            dddA (fragment): DDDA_BURC1 - Experimental evidence at protein level: Swiss-Prot protein existence level 1. Toxic component of a toxin-immunity protein module, which functions as a cellular contact-dependent growth inhibition (CDI) system. CDI modules allow bacteria to communicate with and inhibit the growth of closely related neighboring bacteria in a contact-dependent fashion. Bacteria that have this module inhibit or kill bacteria without it, giving them a growth advantage. Probably specifically inhibited by cognate immunity protein DddI (Probable). The C-terminal 163 residue fragment has double-stranded DN
   2208..2456    +  CDS            UGI: UNGI_BPPB2 - Experimental evidence at protein level: Swiss-Prot protein existence level 1. This protein binds specifically and reversibly to the host uracil-DNA glycosylase, preventing removal of uracil residues from PBS2 DNA by the host uracil-excision repair system. From Bacillus phage PBS2 (Bacteriophage PBS2).
   2481..2580    -  protein_bind   attL2: mutant version of attL; recombination site for the Gateway® LR reaction LR Clonase™
   2611..2629    -  promoter       T7 promoter: promoter for bacteriophage T7 RNA polymerase
   2763..3572    +  CDS            KanR: aminoglycoside phosphotransferase; aph(3')-Ia; confers resistance to kanamycin in bacteria or G418 (Geneticin®) in eukaryotes
   3719..232     +  rep_origin     ori (across the origin): high-copy-number ColE1/pMB1/pBR322/pUC origin of replication
>Addgene plasmid #191609 | E3_pENTR_L3-L2_NI_G1333-DddA11-N | addgene full sequence | sequence record 379112 | Addgene NGS Result
GACCTACACCGAACTGAGATACCTACAGCGTGAGCTATGAGAAAGCGCCACGCTTCCCGAAGGGAGAAAG
GCGGACAGGTATCCGGTAAGCGGCAGGGTCGGAACAGGAGAGCGCACGAGGGAGCTTCCAGGGGGAAACG
CCTGGTATCTTTATAGTCCTGTCGGGTTTCGCCACCTCTGACTTGAGCGTCGATTTTTGTGATGCTCGTC
AGGGGGGCGGAGCCTATGGAAAAACGCCAGCAACGCGGCCTTTTTACGGTTCCTGGCCTTTTGCTGGCCT
TTTGCTCACATGTTCTTTCCTGCGTTATCCCCTGATTCTGTGGATAACCGTATTACCGCCTTTGAGTGAG
CTGATACCGCTCGCCGCAGCCGAACGACCGAGCGCAGCGAGTCAGTGAGCGAGGAAGCGGAAGAGCGCCC
AATACGCAAACCGCCTCTCCCCGCGCGTTGGCCGATTCATTAATGCAGCTGGCACGACAGGTTTCCCGAC
TGGAAAGCGGGCAGTGAGCGCAACGCAATTAATACGCGTACCGCTAGCCAGGAAGAGTTTGTAGAAACGC
AAAAAGGCCATCCGTCAGGATGGCCTTCTGCTTAGTTTGATGCCTGGCAGTTTATGGCGGGCGTCCTGCC
CGCCACCCTCCGGGCCGTTGCTTCACAACGTTCAAATCCGCTCCCGGCGGATTTGTCCTACTCAGGAGAG
CGTTCACCGACAAACAACAGATAAAACGAAAGGCCCAGTCTTCCGACTGAGCCTTTCGTTTTATTTGATG
CCTGGCAGTTCCCTACTCTCGCGTTAACGCTAGCATGGATGTTTTCCCAGTCACGACGTTGTAAAACGAC
GGCCAGTCTTAAGCTCGGGCCCCAAATAATGATTTTATTTTGACTGATAGTGACCTGTTCGTTGCAACAA
ATTGATGAGCAATGCTTTTTTATAATGCCAACTTTGTATAATAAAGTTGATAAGGAGACCGCCGCTGCCA
AGTTCGAGAGACAGCACATGGACAGCATCGATATCGCCGATCTACGCACGCTCGGCTACAGCCAGCAGCA
ACAGGAGAAGATCAAACCGAAGGTTCGTTCGACAGTGGCGCAGCACCACGAGGCACTGGTCGGCCACGGG
TTTACACACGCGCACATCGTTGCGTTAAGCCAACACCCGGCAGCGTTAGGGACCGTCGCTGTCAAGTATC
AGGACATGATCGCAGCGTTGCCAGAGGCGACACACGAAGCGATCGTTGGCGTCGGCAAACAGTGGTCCGG
CGCACGCGCTCTGGAGGCCTTGCTCACGGTGGCGGGAGAGTTGAGAGGTCCACCGTTACAGTTGGACACA
GGCCAACTTCTCAAGATTGCAAAACGTGGCGGCGTGACCGCAGTGGAGGCAGTGCATGCATGGCGCAATG
CACTGACGGGTGCCCCGCTCAAGGAGACGGGCGCCGCTACAGGGCGCGTCCCATTCGCCATTCAGGCTGC
GCAACTGTTGGGAAGGGCGATCGGTGCGGGCCTCTTCGCTATTACGCCAGCTGGCGAAAGGGGGATGTGC
TGCAAGGCGATTAAGTTGGGTAACGCCAGGGTTTTCCCAGTCACGACGTTGTAAAACGACGGCCAGTGAG
CGCGCGTAATACGACTCACTATAGGGCGAATTGGGTACCGGGCCCCCCCTCGAGGTCCTCCAGCTTTTGT
TCCCTTTAGTGAGGGTTAATTGCGCGCTTGGCGTAATCATGGTCATAGCTGTTTCCTGTGTGAAATTGTT
ATCCGCTCACAATTCCACACAACATACGAGCCGGAAGCATAAAGTGTAAAGCCTGGGGTGCCTAATGAGT
GAGCTAACTCACATTAATTGCGTTGCGCTCACTGCCCGCTTTCCACCGGTCGTCTCCACCCCTGAGCAGG
TAGTGGCTATTGCATCCAACATAGGGGGCAGACCCGCACTGGAGTCAATTGTTGCCCAGTTATCTCGCCC
TGATCCGGCGTTGGCCGCGTTGACCAACGACCACCTCGTCGCCTTGGCCTGCCTCGGCGGGCGTCCTGCG
CTGGATGCAGTGAAAAAGGGATTGGGGGGATCTGGTAGCTATGCGTTAGGACCCTATCAGATTTCAGCTC
CTCAATTGCCTGCCTATAATGGGCAAACTGTTGGCACCTTTTACTACGTCAATGATGCTGGAGGGTTAGA
ATCCAAGGTGTTCATAAGTGGTGGTTCTGGAGGTAGTACGAATCTTTCGGACATCATAGAGAAGGAAACT
GGAAAACAGCTCGTTATCCAAGAGAGCATTCTCATGTTGCCAGAAGAAGTTGAAGAGGTTATAGGCAACA
AACCGGAATCTGACATTCTGGTACATACCGCTTATGATGAGTCAACAGATGAGAACGTCATGCTTTTGAC
ATCTGATGCACCAGAATACAAACCTTGGGCACTTGTGATTCAGGATTCCAATGGTGAGAACAAGATCAAG
ATGCTATGATAACTCGAGCGATCCTCTAGAACCCAGCTTTCTTGTACAAAGTTGGCATTATAAGAAAGCA
TTGCTTATCAATTTGTTGCAACGAACAGGTCACTATCAGTCAAAATAAAATCATTATTTGCCATCCAGCT
GCAGGGCGGCCGCGATATCCCCTATAGTGAGTCGTATTACATGGTCATAGCTGTTTCCTGGCAGCTCTGG
CCCGTGTCTCAAAATCTCTGATGTTACATTGCACAAGATAAAAATATATCATCATGAACAATAAAACTGT
CTGCTTACATAAACAGTAATACAAGGGGTGTTATGAGCCATATTCAACGGGAAACGTCGAGGCCGCGATT
AAATTCCAACATGGATGCTGATTTATATGGGTATAAATGGGCTCGCGATAATGTCGGGCAATCAGGTGCG
ACAATCTATCGCTTGTATGGGAAGCCCGATGCGCCAGAGTTGTTTCTGAAACATGGCAAAGGTAGCGTTG
CCAATGATGTTACAGATGAGATGGTCAGACTAAACTGGCTGACGGAATTTATGCCTCTTCCGACCATCAA
GCATTTTATCCGTACTCCTGATGATGCATGGTTACTCACCACTGCGATCCCCGGAAAAACAGCATTCCAG
GTATTAGAAGAATATCCTGATTCAGGTGAAAATATTGTTGATGCGCTGGCAGTGTTCCTGCGCCGGTTGC
ATTCGATTCCTGTTTGTAATTGTCCTTTTAACAGCGATCGCGTATTTCGCCTTGCTCAGGCGCAATCACG
AATGAATAACGGTTTGGTTGATGCGAGTGATTTTGATGACGAGCGTAATGGCTGGCCTGTTGAACAAGTC
TGGAAAGAAATGCATAAACTTTTGCCATTCTCACCGGATTCAGTCGTCACTCATGGTGATTTCTCACTTG
ATAACCTTATTTTTGACGAGGGGAAATTAATAGGTTGTATTGATGTTGGACGAGTCGGAATCGCAGACCG
ATACCAGGATCTTGCCATCCTATGGAACTGCCTCGGTGAGTTTTCTCCTTCATTACAGAAACGGCTTTTT
CAAAAATATGGTATTGATAATCCTGATATGAATAAATTGCAGTTTCATTTGATGCTCGATGAGTTTTTCT
AATCAGAATTGGTTAATTGGTTGTAACACTGGCAGAGCATTACGCTGACTTGACGGGACGGCGCAAGCTC
ATGACCAAAATCCCTTAACGTGAGTTACGCGTCGTTCCACTGAGCGTCAGACCCCGTAGAAAAGATCAAA
GGATCTTCTTGAGATCCTTTTTTTCTGCGCGTAATCTGCTGCTTGCAAACAAAAAAACCACCGCTACCAG
CGGTGGTTTGTTTGCCGGATCAAGAGCTACCAACTCTTTTTCCGAAGGTAACTGGCTTCAGCAGAGCGCA
GATACCAAATACTGTTCTTCTAGTGTAGCCGTAGTTAGGCCACCACTTCAAGAACTCTGTAGCACCGCCT
ACATACCTCGCTCTGCTAATCCTGTTACCAGTGGCTGCTGCCAGTGGCGATAAGTCGTGTCTTACCGGGT
TGGACTCAAGACGATAGTTACCGGATAAGGCGCAGCGGTCGGGCTGAACGGGGGGTTCGTGCACACAGCC
CAGCTTGGAGCGAAC
